Addgene plasmid #68067: oxVenus
Purpose: (Empty Backbone) C-terminal fusion to oxVenus
Depositing lab: Erik Snapp. Depositing organization: Albert Einstein College of Medicine. Publication: A palette of fluorescent proteins optimized for diverse cellular environments. Costantini LM, Baloban M, Markwardt ML, Rizzo M, Guo F, Verkhusha VV, Snapp EL. Nat Commun. 2015 Jul 9;6:7670. doi: 10.1038/ncomms8670. PubMed 26158227.
Backbone
  Vector backbone: pEGFP-N1
  Backbone manufacturer: Clontech
  Modifications to backbone: oxFP inserted via AgeI/NotI restriction sites, removing EGFP
  Vector type: Mammalian Expression
  Promoter: CMV
  Tag / fusion protein: oxVenus (C terminal on backbone)
Growth in bacteria
  Bacterial resistance: Kanamycin, 50 μg/mL
  Growth temperature: 37°C
  Growth strain: DH5alpha
  Copy number: High Copy
Gene/Insert
  Cloning method: Restriction Enzyme
  Sequencing primers: 5′ CMV-F
Terms and licenses: Academic/Nonprofit Terms; Industry Terms: Not Available to Industry
Depositor comments: Derived from Venus. Human codon optimized and contains the sfGFP and cysteine to serine mutations. Excitation/Emission 514/526 Brightness 44 (product of extinction coefficient and quantum yield and divided by 1,000).
How to cite: oxVenus was a gift from Erik Snapp (Addgene plasmid # 68067 ; http://n2t.net/addgene:68067 ; RRID:Addgene_68067)
