[The description below was written by a language model from this plasmid's Addgene catalogue record.]
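Description:
oxVenus is an empty mammalian expression backbone built on Clontech's pEGFP-N1, in which the EGFP coding sequence was removed and replaced with the oxVenus fluorescent protein using the AgeI and NotI sites. Expression is driven by the CMV promoter, a strong constitutive promoter for transient or stable expression in mammalian cells. As with other N1-type vectors, a gene of interest is cloned by restriction enzyme methods upstream of the fluorescent protein, so the resulting product carries oxVenus at its C terminus. The plasmid is maintained in E. coli as a high-copy plasmid under kanamycin selection. No feature table accompanies the record, so other backbone elements such as the replication origin, polyadenylation signal or any mammalian selection marker are not explicitly documented here.

The oxVenus reporter is a yellow fluorescent protein derived from Venus. According to the depositor, it is human codon optimized and combines the superfolder GFP mutations with cysteine-to-serine substitutions. It has excitation and emission maxima of 514 and 526 nm and a reported brightness of 44 (extinction coefficient times quantum yield, divided by 1,000). Removing cysteines prevents inappropriate disulfide bond formation, and the superfolder mutations promote robust folding. This fits the associated work, which describes a palette of fluorescent proteins optimized for diverse cellular environments. The construct is therefore suited to making fluorescent fusions for live-cell imaging and localization studies, particularly for proteins that reside in compartments where conventional fluorescent proteins may misfold, although the record itself states only that it is for C-terminal fusion to oxVenus.
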