>Addgene plasmid #68067 | oxVenus | depositor partial sequence | sequence record 118637 | oxVenus
ATGGTGTCTAAAGGCGAGGAACTGTTCACTGGGGTGGTGCCCATCCTGGTGGAGCTGGACGGCGATGTGA
ATGGGCACAAGTTTAGCGTGCGCGGAGAGGGAGAAGGGGACGCTACCAACGGAAAGCTGACACTGAAACT
GATTTCCACCACAGGCAAGCTGCCCGTGCCTTGGCCAACACTGGTGACTACCCTGGGATACGGCCTCCAG
AGCTTCGCCCGGTATCCAGACCACATGAAGCAGCATGATTTCTTTAAATCAGCTATGCCCGAGGGCTACG
TGCAGGAACGGACAATCTTCTTTAAGGACGATGGGACATATAAAACTAGAGCCGAGGTGAAGTTTGAAGG
GGACACTCTGGTGAACAGGATCGAGCTGAAGGGAATTGACTTCAAAGAAGATGGAAATATCCTGGGCCAC
AAGCTGGAGTACAACTTCAACAGCCATAACGTGTATATCACCGCCGATAAGCAGAAAAACGGCATCAAGG
CTAATTTCAAAATTAGGCACAATGTGGAAGACGGCGGGGTGCAGCTGGCTGATCATTACCAGCAGAACAC
ACCTATCGGGGACGGACCCGTGCTGCTGCCTGATAATCACTACCTGAGCTATCAGTCCGTGCTGTCTAAG
GACCCAAACGAGAAACGGGATCATATGGTGCTGAAAGAATTTGTGACTGCCGCTGGGATTACCCTGGGAA
TGGATGAGCTGTATAAGTGA
