>Addgene plasmid #68067 | oxVenus | addgene partial sequence | sequence record 121648 | CMV-F 5'-CGCAAATGGGCGGTAGGCGTG-3'
ACCGTCAGATCCGCTAGCGCTACCGGACTCAGATCTCGAGCTCAAGCTTCGAATTCTGCAGTCGACGGTA
CCGCGGGCCCGGGATCCACCGGTCGCCACCATGGTGTCTAAAGGCGAGGAACTGTTCACTGGGGTGGTGC
CCATCCTGGTGGAGCTGGACGGCGATGTGAATGGGCACAAGTTTAGCGTGCGCGGAGAGGGAGAAGGGGA
CGCTACCAACGGAAAGCTGACACTGAAACTGATTTCCACCACAGGCAAGCTGCCCGTGCCTTGGCCAACA
CTGGTGACTACCCTGGGATACGGCCTCCAGAGCTTCGCCCGGTATCCAGACCACATGAAGCAGCATGATT
TCTTTAAATCAGCTATGCCCGAGGGCTACGTGCAGGAACGGACAATCTTCTTTAAGGACGATGGGACATA
TAAAACTAGAGCCGAGGTGAAGTTTGAAGGGGACACTCTGGTGAACAGGATCGAGCTGAAGGGAATTGAC
TTCAAAGAAGATGGAAATATCCTGGGCCACAAGCTGGAGTACAACTTCAACAGCCATAACGTGTATATCA
CCGCCGATAAGCAGAAAAACGGCATCAAGGCTAATTTCAAAATTAGGCACAATGTGGAAGACGGCGGGGT
GCAGCTGGCTGATCATTACCAGCAGAACACACCTATCGGGGACGGACCCGTGCTGCTGCCTGATAATCAC
TACCTGAGCTATCAGTCCGTGCTGTCTAAGGACCCAAACGAGAAACGGGATCATATGGTGCTGAAAGAAT
TTGTGACTGCCGCTGGGATTACCCTGGGAATGGATGAGCTGTATAAGTGAGCGGCCGCGACTCTAGATCA
TAATCAGCCATACCACATTTGTAGAGGTT
