>Addgene plasmid #68067 | oxVenus | addgene partial sequence | sequence record 121699 | SV40pA-R 5'-GAAATTTGTGATGCTATTGC-3'
ACAACAATTGCATTCATTTTATGTTTCAGGTTCAGGGGGAGGTGTGGGAGGTTTTTTAAAGCAAGTAAAA
CCTCTACAAATGTGGTATGGCTGATTATGATCTAGAGTCGCGGCCGCTCACTTATACAGCTCATCCATTC
CCAGGGTAATCCCAGCGGCAGTCACAAATTCTTTCAGCACCATATGATCCCGTTTCTCGTTTGGGTCCTT
AGACAGCACGGACTGATAGCTCAGGTAGTGATTATCAGGCAGCAGCACGGGTCCGTCCCCGATAGGTGTG
TTCTGCTGGTAATGATCAGCCAGCTGCACCCCGCCGTCTTCCACATTGTGCCTAATTTTGAAATTAGCCT
TGATGCCGTTTTTCTGCTTATCGGCGGTGATATACACGTTATGGCTGTTGAAGTTGTACTCCAGCTTGTG
GCCCAGGATATTTCCATCTTCTTTGAAGTCAATTCCCTTCAGCTCGATCCTGTTCACCAGAGTGTCCCCT
TCAAACTTCACCTCGGCTCTAGTTTTATATGTCCCATCGTCCTTAAAGAAGATTGTCCGTTCCTGCACGT
AGCCCTCGGGCATAGCTGATTTAAAGAAATCATGCTGCTTCATGTGGTCTGGATACCGGGCGAAGCTCTG
GAGGCCGTATCCCAGGGTAGTCACCAGTGTTGGCCAAGGCACGGGCAGCTTGCCTGTGGTGGAAATCAGT
TTCAGTGTCAGCTTTCCGTTGGTAGCGTCCCCTTCTCCCTCTCCGCGCACGCTAAACTTGTGCCCATTCA
CATCGCCGTCCAGCTCCACCAGGATGGGCACCACCCCAGTGAACAGTTCCTCGCCTT
